Addgene plasmid #204123: pBP-T_his-min-S
Purpose: Type 0 terminator part
Depositing lab: Mikhail Shapiro. Depositing organization: California Institute of Technology.
Backbone
  Vector backbone: pSB1C3
  Backbone manufacturer: iGEM
  Vector type: Bacterial Expression
Growth in bacteria
  Bacterial resistance: Chloramphenicol, 25 μg/mL
  Growth temperature: 37°C
  Growth strain: NEB Stable
  Copy number: High Copy
Gene/Insert
  Gene/Insert name: his-min-S strong terminator
  Species: Synthetic
  Mutation: None
  Cloning method: Gibson Cloning
Terms and licenses: Academic/Nonprofit Terms; Industry Terms: Not Available to Industry
How to cite: pBP-T_his-min-S was a gift from Mikhail Shapiro (Addgene plasmid # 204123 ; http://n2t.net/addgene:204123 ; RRID:Addgene_204123)
