[The description below was written by a language model from this plasmid's Addgene catalogue record and pLannotate feature annotations shown in this document.]
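Description:
pBP-T_his-min-S is a small (about 2.1 kb) bacterial parts plasmid built on the iGEM pSB1C3 backbone. It stores a single regulatory element, the synthetic "his-min-S" strong transcription terminator, catalogued as a "Type 0 terminator part". The record lists the vector type as bacterial expression, but the annotated sequence has no expression cassette of its own. The plasmid appears to work as a carrier for a modular part that is transferred into larger assemblies. The record does not describe the assembly standard or the flanking sites that define a Type 0 part. The insert was placed in the backbone by Gibson cloning and is recorded as unmutated.

Propagation in E. coli relies on a high-copy ColE1/pMB1/pUC-type origin of replication. Selection uses chloramphenicol resistance from the cat (chloramphenicol acetyltransferase) gene, which is driven by its native cat promoter and followed by the phage lambda t0 terminator.

Two further terminator annotations lie between the marker and the origin: a short putative bacterial terminator on the reverse strand, and a forward-strand element matched to the E. coli his operon terminator. The annotation tool describes that his reference element as carrying a 2-bp deletion and having undetermined efficiency. Given the insert name, the his operon match may correspond to the deposited part, but such flanking terminators are also typical of pSB1C3-type backbones, where they insulate the cloning site. The feature table alone does not settle which annotation is the his-min-S insert.

The construct is typically used as a source of a strong, compact terminator for ending transcription units in modular bacterial genetic circuit or operon construction.
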