Features (pLannotate 1.2.2; 6 found; start..end, strand, type, name):
    180..274     -  terminator     lambda t0 terminator: transcription terminator from phage lambda
    298..954     -  CDS            cat: CAT_ECOLX - Experimental evidence at protein level: Swiss-Prot protein existence level 1. This enzyme is an effector of chloramphenicol resistance in bacteria. From Escherichia coli. This protein is used as a marker in many commonly used cloning vectors, such as pACYC184.
    955..1052    -  promoter       cat promoter: promoter of the E. coli cat gene encoding chloramphenicol acetyltransferase
   1138..1181    -  terminator     bacterial terminator: putative bacterial transcription terminator
   1238..1295    +  terminator     his operon terminator: This putative transcriptin terminator from the E. coli his operon has a 2-bp deletion introduced during synthesis. Its efficiency has not been determined.
   1490..2078    -  rep_origin     ori: high-copy-number ColE1/pMB1/pBR322/pUC origin of replication
>Addgene plasmid #204123 | pBP-T_his-min-S | addgene full sequence | sequence record 418256 | Addgene NGS Result
GATCCTTTGATCTTTTCTACGGGGTCTGACGCTCAGTGGAACGAAAACTCACGTTAAGGGATTTTGGTCA
TGAGATTATCAAAAAGGATCTTCACCTAGATCCTTTTAAATTAAAAATGAAGTTTTAAATCAATCTAAAG
TATATATGAGTAAACTTGGTCTGACAGCTCGAGGCTTGGATTCTCACCAATAAAAAACGCCCGGCGGCAA
CCGAGCGTTCTGAACAAATCCAGATGGAGTTCTGAGGTCATTACTGGATCTATCAACAGGAGTCCAAGCG
AGCTCGATATCAAATTACGCCCCGCCCTGCCACTCATCGCAGTACTGTTGTAATTCATTAAGCATTCTGC
CGACATGGAAGCCATCACAAACGGCATGATGAACCTGAATCGCCAGCGGCATCAGCACCTTGTCGCCTTG
CGTATAATATTTGCCCATGGTGAAAACGGGGGCGAAGAAGTTGTCCATATTGGCCACGTTTAAATCAAAA
CTGGTGAAACTCACCCAGGGATTGGCTGACACGAAAAACATATTCTCAATAAACCCTTTAGGGAAATAGG
CCAGGTTTTCACCGTAACACGCCACATCTTGCGAATATATGTGTAGAAACTGCCGGAAATCGTCGTGGTA
TTCACTCCAGAGCGATGAAAACGTTTCAGTTTGCTCATGGAAAACGGTGTAACAAGGGTGAACACTATCC
CATATCACCAGCTCACCGTCTTTCATTGCCATACGAAATTCCGGATGAGCATTCATCAGGCGGGCAAGAA
TGTGAATAAAGGCCGGATAAAACTTGTGCTTATTTTTCTTTACGGTCTTTAAAAAGGCCGTAATATCCAG
CTGAACGGTCTGGTTATAGGTACATTGAGCAACTGACTGAAATGCCTCAAAATGTTCTTTACGATGCCAT
TGGGATATATCAACGGTGGTATATCCAGTGATTTTTTTCTCCATTTTAGCTTCCTTAGCTCCTGAAAATC
TCGATAACTCAAAAAATACGCCCGGTAGTGATCTTATTTCATTATGGTGAAAGTTGGAACCTCTTACGTG
CCCGATCAACTCGAGTGCCACCTGACGTCTAAGAAACCATTATTATCATGACATTAACCTATAAAAATAG
GCGTATCACGAGGCAGAATTTCAGATAAAAAAAATCCTTAGCTTTCGCTAAGGATGATTTCGGTCTCATC
GAGCCCCCGGAAGATCATTCCGGGGGCTTTTTTATTTGTTAGAGACCTCCGGCAAAAAAGGGCAAGGTGT
CACCACCCTGCCCTTTTTCTTTAAAACCGAAAAGATTACTTCGCGTTATGCAGGCTTCCTCGCTCACTGA
CTCGCTGCGCTCGGTCGTTCGGCTGCGGCGAGCGGTATCAGCTCACTCAAAGGCGGTAATACGGTTATCC
ACAGAATCAGGGGATAACGCAGGAAAGAACATGTGAGCAAAAGGCCAGCAAAAGGCCAGGAACCGTAAAA
AGGCCGCGTTGCTGGCGTTTTTCCACAGGCTCCGCCCCCCTGACGAGCATCACAAAAATCGACGCTCAAG
TCAGAGGTGGCGAAACCCGACAGGACTATAAAGATACCAGGCGTTTCCCCCTGGAAGCTCCCTCGTGCGC
TCTCCTGTTCCGACCCTGCCGCTTACCGGATACCTGTCCGCCTTTCTCCCTTCGGGAAGCGTGGCGCTTT
CTCATAGCTCACGCTGTAGGTATCTCAGTTCGGTGTAGGTCGTTCGCTCCAAGCTGGGCTGTGTGCACGA
ACCCCCCGTTCAGCCCGACCGCTGCGCCTTATCCGGTAACTATCGTCTTGAGTCCAACCCGGTAAGACAC
GACTTATCGCCACTGGCAGCAGCCACTGGTAACAGGATTAGCAGAGCGAGGTATGTAGGCGGTGCTACAG
AGTTCTTGAAGTGGTGGCCTAACTACGGCTACACTAGAAGAACAGTATTTGGTATCTGCGCTCTGCTGAA
GCCAGTTACCTTCGGAAAAAGAGTTGGTAGCTCTTGATCCGGCAAACAAACCACCGCTACCAGCGGTGGT
TTTTTTGTTTGCAAGCAGCAGATTACGCGCAGAAAAAAAGGATCTCAAGAA
